>Addgene plasmid #60720 | pTSara | depositor full sequence | sequence record 97706 | pTSara sequence 8612 bps
ATCGATGCATAATGTGCCTGTCAAATGGACGAAGCAGGGATTCTGCAAACCCTATGCTACTCCGTCAAGC
CGTCAATTGTCTGATTCGTTACCAATTATGACAACTTGACGGCTACATCATTCACTTTTTCTTCACAACC
GGCACGGAACTCGCTCGGGCTGGCCCCGGTGCATTTTTTAAATACCCGCGAGAAATAGAGTTGATCGTCA
AAACCAACATTGCGACCGACGGTGGCGATAGGCATCCGGGTGGTGCTCAAAAGCAGCTTCGCCTGGCTGA
TACGTTGGTCCTCGCGCCAGCTTAAGACGCTAATCCCTAACTGCTGGCGGAAAAGATGTGACAGACGCGA
CGGCGACAAGCAAACATGCTGTGCGACGCTGGCGATATCAAAATTGCTGTCTGCCAGGTGATCGCTGATG
TACTGACAAGCCTCGCGTACCCGATTATCCATCGGTGGATGGAGCGACTCGTTAATCGCTTCCATGCGCC
GCAGTAACAATTGCTCAAGCAGATTTATCGCCAGCAGCTCCGAATAGCGCCCTTCCCCTTGCCCGGCGTT
AATGATTTGCCCAAACAGGTCGCTGAAATGCGGCTGGTGCGCTTCATCCGGGCGAAAGAACCCCGTATTG
GCAAATATTGACGGCCAGTTAAGCCATTCATGCCAGTAGGCGCGCGGACGAAAGTAAACCCACTGGTGAT
ACCATTCGCGAGCCTCCGGATGACGACCGTAGTGATGAATCTCTCCTGGCGGGAACAGCAAAATATCACC
CGGTCGGCAAACAAATTCTCGTCCCTGATTTTTCACCACCCCCTGACCGCGAATGGTGAGATTGAGAATA
TAACCTTTCATTCCCAGCGGTCGGTCGATAAAAAAATCGAGATAACCGTTGGCCTCAATCGGCGTTAAAC
CCGCCACCAGATGGGCATTAAACGAGTATCCCGGCAGCAGGGGATCATTTTGCGCTTCAGCCATACTTTT
CATACTCCCGCCATTCAGAGAAGAAACCAATTGTCCATATTGCATCAGACATTGCCGTCACTGCGTCTTT
TACTGGCTCTTCTCGCTAACCAAACCGGTAACCCCGCTTATTAAAAGCATTCTGTAACAAAGCGGGACCA
AAGCCATGACAAAAACGCGTAATTTCAACACGAGCCAAAATAATAAAAAAGCCGGATTAATAATCTGGCT
TTTTATATTCTCTCTCTAGTATATAAACGCAGAAAGGCCCACCCGAAGGTGAGCCAGTGTGATCCAAGCC
AGCTCGATATCCGTCGGCTTGAACGAATTGTTAGACATTACTTGTAGACGTGCCCTACGCGCTTGTTGAG
TTGTTCCTCAACGTTTTTCTTGAAGTGCTTAGCTTCAAGGTCACGGATACGACCGAAGCGAGCCTCGTCC
TCAATGGCCCGACCGATTGCGCTTGCTACAGCCTGAACGGTTGTATTGTCAGCACTGGTTAGGCAAGCCA
GAGTGGTCTTAATGGTGATGTACGCTACGGCTTCCGGCTTGATTTCTTGCAGGAACTGGAAGGCTGTCGG
GCGCTTGCCGCGCTTAGCTTTCACTTCCTCAAACCAGTCGTTGATGCGTGCAATCATCTTAGGGAGTAGG
GTAGTGATGAGAGGCTTGGCGGCAGCGTTATCCGCAACCTCACCAGCTTTAAGTTGACGCTCAAACATCT
TGCGGAAGCGTGCTTCACCCATCTCGTAAGACTCATGCTCAAGGGCCAACTGTTCGCGAGCTAAACGCTC
ACCGTAATGGTCAGCCAGAGTGTTGAACGGGATAGCAGCCAGTTCGATGTCAGAGAAGTCGTTCTTAGCG
ATGTTAATCGTGTTCATATTAGAAAAAGAATGTTATTAAGTAAGTCTTTCTAGAGCTCGCTAGCCCAAAA
AAACGGGTATGGAGAAACAGTAGAGAGTTGCGATAAAAAGCGTCAGGTAGGATCCGCTAATCTTATGGAT
AAAAATGCTATGGCATAGCAAAGTGTGACGCCGTGCAAATAATCAATGTCCTAGGACTTTTCTGCCGTGA
TTATAGACACTTTTGTCGCGATGTTGTGTCTAATTTTGAAGTTAACTTTGATTCCATTCTTTTGTTTGTC
TGCCATGATGTATACATTGTGTGAGTTATAGTTGTATTCCAATTTGTGTCCAAGAATGTTTCCATCTTCT
TTAAAATCAATACCTTTTAACTCGATTCTATTAACAAGGGTATCACCTTCAAACTTGACTTCAGCACGTG
TCTTGTAGTTCCCGTCATCTTTGAAAAATATAGTTCTTTCCTGTACATAACCTTCGGGCACTCGAGACAT
TGATTATTTGCACGGCGTCACACTTTGCTATGCCATAGCATTTTTATCCATAAGATTAGCGGATCCTACC
TGACGCTTTTTATCGCAACTCTCTACTGTTTCTCCATACCCGTTTTTTTGGGCTAGCACTAGTGGAGCCC
TATATATAAAGATCAGGGCCAGGTATGAAAGCATTTATGCAAGTTGTCGAGGCTGACATGCTCTCTAAGG
GTCTACTCGGTGGCGAGGCGTGGTCTTCGTGGCATAAGGAAGACTCTATTCATGTAGGAGTACGCTGCAT
CGAGATGCTCATTGAGTCAACCGGAATGGTTAGCTTACACCGCCAAAATGCTGGCGTAGTAGGTCAAGAC
TCTGAGACTATCGAACTCGCACCTGAATACGCTGAGGCTATCGCAACCCGTGCAGGTGCGCTGGCTGGCA
TCTCTCCGATGTTCCAACCTTGCGTAGTTCCTCCTAAGCCGTGGACTGGCATTACTGGTGGTGGCTATTG
GGCTAACGGTCGTCGTCCTCTGGCGCTGGTGCGTACTCACAGTAAGAAAGCACTGATGCGCTACGAAGAC
GTTTACATGCCTGAGGTGTACAAAGCGATTAACATTGCGCAAAACACCGCATGGAAAATCAACAAGAAAG
TCCTAGCGGTCGCCAACGTAATCACCAAGTGGAAGCATTGTCCGGTCGAGGACATCCCTGCGATTGAGCG
TGAAGAACTCCCGATGAAACCGGAAGACATCGACATGAATCCTGAGGCTCTCACCGCGTGGAAACGTGCT
GCCGCTGCTGTGTACCGCAAGGACAAGGCTCGCAAGTCTCGCCGTATCAGCCTTGAGTTCATGCTTGAGC
AAGCCAATAAGTTTGCTAACCATAAGGCCATCTGGTTCCCTTACAACATGGACTGGCGCGGTCGTGTTTA
CGCTGTGTCAATGTTCAACCCGCAAGGTAACGATATGACCAAAGGACTGCTTACGCTGGCGAAAGGTAAA
CCAATCGGTAAGGAAGGTTACTACTGGCTGAAAATCCACGGTGCAAACTGTGCGGGTGTCGATAAGGTTC
CGTTCCCTGAGCGCATCAAGTTCATTGAGGAAAACCACGAGAACATCATGGCTTGCGCTAAGTCTCCACT
GGAGAACACTTGGTGGGCTGAGCAAGATTCTCCGTTCTGCTTCCTTGCGTTCTGCTTTGAGTACGCTGGG
GTACAGCACCACGGCCTGAGCTATAACTGCTCCCTTCCGCTGGCGTTTGACGGGTCTTGCTCTGGCATCC
AGCACTTCTCCGCGATGCTCCGAGATGAGGTAGGTGGTCGCGCGGTTAACTTGCTTCCTAGTGAAACCGT
TCAGGACATCTACGGGATTGTTGCTAAGAAAGTCAACGAGATTCTACAAGCAGACGCAATCAATGGGACC
GATAACGAAGTAGTTACCGTGACCGATGAGAACACTGGTGAAATCTCTGAGAAAGTCAAGCTGGGCACTA
AGGCACTGGCTGGTCAATGGCTGGCTTACGGTGTTACTCGCAGTGTGACTAAGCGTTCAGTCATGACGCT
GGCTTACGGGTCCAAAGAGTTCGGCTTCCGTCAACAAGTGCTGGAAGATACCATTCAGCCAGCTATTGAT
TCCGGCAAGGGTCTGATGTTCACTCAGCCGAATCAGGCTGCTGGATACATGGCTAAGCTGATTTGGGAAT
CTGTGAGCGTGACGGTGGTAGCTGCGGTTGAAGCAATGAACTGGCTTAAGTCTGCTGCTAAGCTGCTGGC
TGCTGAGGTCAAAGATAAGAAGACTGGAGAGATTCTTCGCAAGCGTTGCGCTGTGCATTGGGTAACTCCT
GATGGTTTCCCTGTGTGGCAGGAATACAAGAAGCCTATTCAGACGCGCTTGAACCTGATGTTCCTCGGTC
AGTTCCGCTTACAGCCTACCATTAACACCAACAAAGATAGCGAGATTGATGCACACAAACAGGAGTCTGG
TATCGCTCCTAACTTTGTACACAGCCAAGACGGTAGCCACCTTCGTAAGACTGTAGTGTGGGCACACGAG
AAGTACGGAATCGAATCTTTTGCACTGATTCACGACTCCTTCGGTACCATTCCGGCTGACGCTGCGAACC
TGTTCAAAGCAGTGCGCGAAACTATGGTTGACACATATGAGTCTTGTGATGTACTGGCTGATTTCTACGA
CCAGTTCGCTGACCAGTTGCACGAGTCTCAATTGGACAAAATGCCAGCACTTCCGGCTAAAGGTAACTTG
AACCTCCGTGACATCTTAGAGTCGGACTTCGCGTTCGCGTAATCTAGAGTCGACCTGCAGGCATGCAAGC
TTGGCTGTTTTGGCGGATGAGAGAAGATTTTCAGCCTGATACAGATTAAATCAGAACGCAGAAGCGGTCT
GATAAAACAGAATTTGCCTGGCGGCAGTAGCGCGGTGGTCCCACCTGACCCCATGCCGAACTCAGAAGTG
AAACGCCGTAGCGCCGATGGTAGTGTGGGGTCTCCCCATGCGAGAGTAGGGAACTGCCAGGCATCAAATA
AAACGAAAGGCTCAGTCGAAAGACTGGGCCTTTCGTTTTATCTGTTGTTTGTCGGTGAACGCTCTCCTGA
GTAGGACAAATCCGCCGGGAGCGGATTTGAACGTTGCGAAGCAACGGCCCGGAGGGTGGCGGGCAGGACG
CCCGCCATAAACTGCCAGGCATCAAATTAAGCAGAAGGCCATCCTGACGGATGGCCTTTTTGCGTTTCTA
CAAACTCTTTTGTTTATTTTTCTAAATACATTCAAATATGTATCCGCTCATGAGACAATAACCCTGATAA
ATGCTTCAATAATATTGAAAAAGGAAGAGTATGAGTATTCAACATTTCCGTGTCGCCCTTATTCCCTTTT
TTGCGGCATTTTGCCTTCCTGTTTTTGCTCACCCAGAAACGCTGGTGAAAGTAAAAGATGCTGAAGATCA
GTTGGGGCAAACTATTAACTGGCGAACTACTTACTCTAGCTTCCCGGCAACAATTAATAGACTGGATGGA
GGCGGATAAAGTTGCAGGACCACTTCTGCGCTCGGCCCTTCCGGCTGGCTGGTTTATTGCTGATAAATCT
GGAGCCGGTGAGCGTGGGTCTCGCGGTATCATTGCAGCACTGGGGCCAGATGGTAAGCCCTCCCGTATCG
TAGTTATCTACACGACGGGGAGTCAGGCAACTATGGATGAACGAAATAGACAGATCGCTGAGATAGGTGC
CTCACTGATTAAGCATTGGTAACTGTCAGACCAAGTTTACTCATATATACTTTAGATTGATT
[125 nt withheld, positions 5593-5717]
C
[141 nt withheld, positions 5719-5859]
CCTTTGACGTTGGAGTCCACGTTCTTTAATAGTGGACTCTTGTTCCAAACTTGAACAACACTCAACCCTA
TCTCGGGCTATTCTTTTGATTTATAAGGGATTTTGCCGATTTCGGCCTATTGGTTAAAAAATGAGCTGAT
TTAACAAAAATTTAACGCGAATTTTAACAAAATATTAACGTTTACAATTTAAAAGGATCTAGGTGAAGAT
CCTTTTTGATAATCTCATGACCAAAATCCCTTAACGTGAGTTTTCGTTCCACTGAGCGTCAGACCCCGTA
GAAAAGATCAAAGGATCTTCTTGAGATCCTTTTTTTCTGCGCGTAATCTGCTGCTTGCAAACAAAAAAAC
CACCGCTACCAGCGGTGGTTTGTTTGCCGGATCAAGAGCTACCAACTCTTTTTCCGAAGGTAACTGGCTT
CAGCAGAGCGCAGATACCAAATACTGTCCTTCTAGTGTAGCCGTAGTTAGGCCACCACTTCAAGAACTCT
GTAGCACCGCCTACATACCTCGCTCTGCTAATCCTGTTACCAGTCAGGCATTTGAGAAGCACACGGTCAC
ACTGCTTCCGGTAGTCAATAAACCGGTAAACCAGCAATAGACATAAGCGGCTATTTAACGACCCTGCCCT
GAACCGACGACCGGGTCGAATTTGCTTTCGAATTTCTGCCATTCATCCGCTTATTATCACTTATTCAGGC
GTAGCACCAGGCGTTTAAGGGCACCAATAACTGCCTTAAAAAAATTACGCCCCGCCCTGCCACTCATCGC
AGTACTGTTGTAATTCATTAAGCATTCTGCCGACATGGAAGCCATCACAGACGGCATGATGAACCTGAAT
CGCCAGCGGCATCAGCACCTTGTCGCCTTGCGTATAATATTTGCCCATGGTGAAAACGGGGGCGAAGAAG
TTGTCCATATTGGCCACGTTTAAATCAAAACTGGTGAAACTCACCCAGGGATTGGCTGAGACGAAAAACA
TATTCTCAATAAACCCTTTAGGGAAATAGGCCAGGTTTTCACCGTAACACGCCACATCTTGCGAATATAT
GTGTAGAAACTGCCGGAAATCGTCGTGGTATTCACTCCAGAGCGATGAAAACGTTTCAGTTTGCTCATGG
AAAACGGTGTAACAAGGGTGAACACTATCCCATATCACCAGCTCACCGTCTTTCATTGCCATACGGAATT
CCGGATGAGCATTCATCAGGCGGGCAAGAATGTGAATAAAGGCCGGATAAAACTTGTGCTTATTTTTCTT
TACGGTCTTTAAAAAGGCCGTAATATCCAGCTGAACGGTCTGGTTATAGGTACATTGAGCAACTGACTGA
AATGCCTCAAAATGTTCTTTACGATGCCATTGGGATATATCAACGGTGGTATATCCAGTGATTTTTTTCT
CCATTTTAGCTTCCTTAGCTCCTGAAAATCTCGATAACTCAAAAAATACGCCCGGTAGTGATCTTATTTC
ATTATGGTGAAAGTTGGAACCTCTTACGTGCCGATCAACGTCTCATTTTCGCCAAAAGTTGGCCCAGGGC
TTCCCGGTATCAACAGGGACACCAGGATTTATTTATTCTGCGAAGTGATCTTCCGTCACAGGTATTTATT
CGGCGCAAAGTGCGTCGGGTGATGCTGCCAACTTACTGATTTAGTGTATGATGGTGTTTTTGAGGTGCTC
CAGTGGCTTCTGTTTCTATCAGCTGTCCCTCCTGTTCAGCTACTGACGGGGTGGTGCGTAACGGCAAAAG
CACCGCCGGACATCAGCGCTAGCGGAGTGTATACTGGCTTACTATGTTGGCACTGATGAGGGTGTCAGTG
AAGTGCTTCATGTGGCAGGAGAAAAAAGGCTGCACCGGTGCGTCAGCAGAATATGTGATACAGGATATAT
TCCGCTTCCTCGCTCACTGACTCGCTACGCTCGGTCGTTCGACTGCGGCGAGCGGAAATGGCTTACGAAC
GGGGCGGAGATTTCCTGGAAGATGCCAGGAAGATACTTAACAGGGAAGTGAGAGGGCCGCGGCAAAGCCG
TTTTTCCATAGGCTCCGCCCCCCTGACAAGCATCACGAAATCTGACGCTCAAATCAGTGGTGGCGAAACC
CGACAGGACTATAAAGATACCAGGCGTTTCCCCCTGGCGGCTCCCTCGTGCGCTCTCCTGTTCCTGCCTT
TCGGTTTACCGGTGTCATTCCGCTGTTATGGCCGCGTTTGTCTCATTCCACGCCTGACACTCAGTTCCGG
GTAGGCAGTTCGCTCCAAGCTGGACTGTATGCACGAACCCCCCGTTCAGTCCGACCGCTGCGCCTTATCC
GGTAACTATCGTCTTGAGTCCAACCCGGAAAGACATGCAAAAGCACCACTGGCAGCAGCCACTGGTAATT
GATTTAGAGGAGTTAGTCTTGAAGTCATGCGCCGGTTAAGGCTAAACTGAAAGGACAAGTTTTGGTGACT
GCGCTCCTCCAAGCCAGTTACCTCGGTTCAAAGAGTTGGTAGCTCAGAGAACCTTCGAAAAACCGCCCTG
CAAGGCGGTTTTTTCGTTTTCAGAGCAAGAGATTACGCGCAGACCAAAACGATCTCAAGAAGATCATCTT
ATTAATCAGATAAAATATTTGCTCATGAGCCCGAAGTGGCGAGCCCGATCTTCCCCATCGGTGATGTCGG
CGATATAGGCGCCAGCAACCGCACCTGTGGCGCCGGTGATGCCGGCCACGATGCGTCCGGCGTAGAGGAT
CTGCTCATGTTTGACAGCTTATC
Features (pLannotate 1.2.2; 24 found; start..end, strand, type, name):
     96..974     -  CDS            araC: L-arabinose regulatory protein; araC
   1001..1142    +  promoter       araBAD promoter (fragment): araBAD; promoter of the L-arabinose operon of E. coli; the araC regulatory gene is transcribed in the opposite direction (Guzman et al., 1995)
   1218..1245    -  terminator     T7Te terminator: phage T7 early transcription terminator
   1301..1837    -  CDS            RPOL_BPT7 (fragment): Experimental evidence at protein level: Swiss-Prot protein existence level 1. Highly processive DNA-dependent RNA polymerase that catalyzes the transcription of class II and class III viral genes. Recognizes a specific promoter sequence and enters first into an 'abortive phase' where very short transcripts are synthesized and released before proceeding to the processive transcription of long RNA chains. Unwinds the double-stranded DNA to expose the coding strand for templating. Participates in the initiation of viral DNA replication presumably by making primers accessible to the DNA polymerase
   1899..2046    -  promoter       araBAD promoter (fragment): araBAD; promoter of the L-arabinose operon of E. coli; the araC regulatory gene is transcribed in the opposite direction (Guzman et al., 1995)
   2050..2307    -  CDS            (3-F)Tyr-EGFP (fragment): (3-F)Tyr-EGFP is a basic (constitutively fluorescent) green fluorescent protein published in 2004, derived from Aequorea victoria.
   2307..2417    +  promoter       araBAD promoter (fragment): araBAD; promoter of the L-arabinose operon of E. coli; the araC regulatory gene is transcribed in the opposite direction (Guzman et al., 1995)
   2478..4589    +  CDS            RPOL_BPT7 (fragment): Experimental evidence at protein level: Swiss-Prot protein existence level 1. Highly processive DNA-dependent RNA polymerase that catalyzes the transcription of class II and class III viral genes. Recognizes a specific promoter sequence and enters first into an 'abortive phase' where very short transcripts are synthesized and released before proceeding to the processive transcription of long RNA chains. Unwinds the double-stranded DNA to expose the coding strand for templating. Participates in the initiation of viral DNA replication presumably by making primers accessible to the DNA polymerase
   4593..4622    +  misc_feature   MCS (fragment): pUC18/19 multiple cloning site
   4706..4821    +  ncRNA          5S rRNA: Accession: RF00001 - 5S ribosomal RNA
   4825..4911    +  terminator     rrnB T1 terminator: Escherichia coli rrnB; transcription terminator T1 from the E. coli rrnB gene
   5003..5030    +  terminator     rrnB T2 terminator: transcription terminator T2 from the E. coli rrnB gene
   5049..5140    +  promoter       AmpR promoter: bla
   5141..5256    +  CDS            AmpR (fragment): β-lactamase; bla; confers resistance to ampicillin, carbenicillin, and related antibiotics
   5257..5551    +  CDS            bla(M) (fragment): β-lactamase lacking the signal sequence; bla(M); allows cytosolic expression of β-lactamase
   5594..6049    +  rep_origin     f1 ori (sequence partly withheld): f1 bacteriophage origin of replication; arrow indicates direction of (+) strand synthesis
   6160..6393    +  rep_origin     ori (fragment): high-copy-number ColE1/pMB1/pBR322/pUC origin of replication
   6604..7263    -  CDS            CmR: chloramphenicol acetyltransferase; cat; confers resistance to chloramphenicol
   7264..7366    -  promoter       cat promoter: promoter of the E. coli cat gene encoding chloramphenicol acetyltransferase
   7487..7630    +  mobile_element IS1 (fragment): prokaryotic transposable element IS1
   7749..7804    -  rep_origin     RSF ori (fragment): Plasmids containing the RSF 1030 origin of replication can be propagated in E. coli cells that contain additional plasmids with compatible origins.
   7892..8437    -  rep_origin     p15A ori: Plasmids containing the medium-copy-number p15A origin of replication can be propagated in E. coli cells that contain a second plasmid with the ColE1 origin.
   8470..8590    -  CDS            TcR (fragment): tetracycline efflux protein; tet; confers resistance to tetracycline
   8600..6       +  promoter       tet promoter (fragment) (across the origin): E. coli promoter for tetracycline efflux protein gene
