[The description below was written by a language model from this plasmid's Addgene catalogue record and pLannotate feature annotations shown in this document.]
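Description:
pTSara is a bacterial expression plasmid of about 8.6 kb, built on the pBAD33 backbone and described as a heavily modified derivative of pTara:500. It supplies T7 RNA polymerase in E. coli as two separate fragments, split between residues 179 and 180. Chloramphenicol selection comes from an intact cat gene with its own promoter. The only complete replication origin annotated is p15A, which is normally a medium-copy origin compatible with ColE1-type plasmids, although the catalogue entry lists the plasmid as high copy. The table also shows an f1 origin and several backbone remnants: partial β-lactamase, tetracycline resistance and IS1 sequences, and short ColE1-like and RSF origin fragments. None of these appears to be a functional marker or replicon.

The payload is two arabinose-inducible cassettes. One araBAD promoter fragment drives the roughly 540 bp N-terminal polymerase fragment on the reverse strand, ending at a T7Te terminator. A second, divergently oriented araBAD promoter fragment drives the roughly 2.1 kb fragment on the forward strand, followed by the rrnB T1 and T2 terminators. The catalogue labels both inserts "N terminal", but the stated purpose, the backbone note and the sizes indicate that the larger one is the C-terminal fragment. A short EGFP-like coding fragment lies between the two promoters; the record does not explain its role. An araC gene, with a further araBAD promoter fragment beside it, provides the regulator for arabinose control.

Because both halves respond to the same inducer, adding arabinose produces both fragments, which associate into an active polymerase that transcribes from T7 promoters. The associated work used split T7 RNA polymerase variants to build synthetic transcriptional AND gates.
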