Addgene plasmid #60720: pTSara
Purpose: Expresses both fragments of T7 RNAP split at position 179. Both fragments are driven by the arabinose inducible promoter PBAD. Also contains a constitutive araC ORF
Depositing lab: Matthew Bennett. Depositing organization: Rice University. Publication: Library of synthetic transcriptional AND gates built with split T7 RNA polymerase mutants. Shis DL, Bennett MR. Proc Natl Acad Sci U S A. 2013 Mar 26;110(13):5028-33. doi: 10.1073/pnas.1220157110. Epub 2013 Mar 11. PubMed 23479654.
Backbone
  Vector backbone: pBAD33
  Backbone size w/o insert (bp): 5500
  Total vector size (bp): 8600
  Modifications to backbone: Insertion of two arabinose inducible ORFs to drive the expression of both the N and C terminal fragment of T7 RNAP split at position 179.
  Vector type: Bacterial Expression
Growth in bacteria
  Bacterial resistance: Chloramphenicol, 25 μg/mL
  Growth temperature: 37°C
  Growth strain: DH10B
  Copy number: High Copy
Gene/Insert 1
  Gene/Insert name: N Terminal fragment of T7 RNAP split betwen 179-180
  Species: Synthetic
  Insert size (bp): 540
  Mutation: wt T7 RNAP split between positions 179 and 180
  GenBank ID: GI:216012
  Promoter: PBAD
  Cloning method: Ligation Independent Cloning
  Sequencing primers: 5′ cacggcagaaaagtcctaggacattgattatttgcacggcgtcacac; 3′ GATTATAGACACTTTTGTCGCGATGTTGTGTCTAATTTTGAAGTTAAC
Gene/Insert 2
  Gene/Insert name: N Terminal fragment of T7 RNAP split betwen 179-180
  Species: T7 Phage
  Insert size (bp): 2118
  Mutation: T7 RNAP split between positions 179-180
  GenBank ID: GI:216012
Resource information
  A portion of this plasmid was derived from a plasmid made by: Plasmid is a heavily modified version of pTara:500.
Terms and licenses: Academic/Nonprofit Terms; Industry Terms: Not Available to Industry
How to cite: pTSara was a gift from Matthew Bennett (Addgene plasmid # 60720 ; http://n2t.net/addgene:60720 ; RRID:Addgene_60720)
