>Addgene plasmid #60720 | pTSara | addgene partial sequence | sequence record 99422 | pBRrevBam 5'-GGTGATGTCGGCGATATAGG-3'
TAATGTGCCTGTCAAATGGACGAAGCAGGGATTCTGCAAACCCTATGCTACTCCGTCAAGCCGTCAATTG
TCTGATTCGTTACCAATTATGACAACTTGACGGCTACATCATTCACTTTTTCTTCACAACCGGCACGGAA
CTCGCTCGGGCTGGCCCCGGTGCATTTTTTAAATACCCGCGAGAAATAGAGTTGATCGTCAAAACCAACA
TTGCGACCGACGGTGGCGATAGGCATCCGGGTGGTGCTCAAAAGCAGCTTCGCCTGGCTGATACGTTGGT
CCTCGCGCCAGCTTAAGACGCTAATCCCTAACTGCTGGCGGAAAAGATGTGACAGACGCGACGGCGACAA
GCAAACATGCTGTGCGACGCTGGCGATATCAAAATTGCTGTCTGCCAGGTGATCGCTGATGTACTGACAA
GCCTCGCGTACCCGATTATCCATCGGTGGATGGAGCGACTCGTTAATCGCTTCCATGCGCCGCAGTAACA
ATTGCTCAAGCAGATTTATCGCCAGCAGCTCCGAATAGCGCCCTTCCCCTTGCCCGGCGTTAATGATTTG
CCCAAACAGGTCGCTGAAATGCGGCTGGTGCGCTTCATCCGGGCGAAAGAACCCCGTATTGGCAAATATT
GACGGCCAGTTAAGCCATTCATGCCAGTAGGCGCGCGGACGAAAGTAAACCCACTGGTGATAC
