>Addgene plasmid #60720 | pTSara | addgene partial sequence | sequence record 99916 | pBAD33-F2 5'-ctgtaacaaagcgggaccaa-3'
GATTAATAATCTGGCTTTTTATATTCTCTCTCTAGTATATAAACGCAGAAAGGCCCACCCGAAGGTGAGC
CAGTGTGATCCAAGCCAGCTCGATATCCGTCGGCTTGAACGAATTGTTAGACATTACTTGTAGACGTGCC
CTACGCGCTTGTTGAGTTGTTCCTCAACGTTTTTCTTGAAGTGCTTAGCTTCAAGGTCACGGATACGACC
GAAGCGAGCCTCGTCCTCAATGGCCCGACCGATTGCGCTTGCTACAGCCTGAACGGTTGTATTGTCAGCA
CTGGTTAGGCAAGCCAGAGTGGTCTTAATGGTGATGTACGCTACGGCTTCCGGCTTGATTTCTTGCAGGA
ACTGGAAGGCTGTCGGGCGCTTGCCGCGCTTAGCTTTCACTTCCTCAAACCAGTCGTTGATGCGTGCAAT
CATCTTAGGGAGTAGGGTAGTGATGAGAGGCTTGGCGGCAGCGTTATCCGCAACCTCACCAGCTTTAAGT
TGACGCTCAAACATCTTGCGGAAGCGTGCTTCACCCATCTCGTAAGACTCATGCTCAAGGGCCAACTGTT
CGCGAGCTAAACGCTCACCGTAATGGTCAGCCAGAGTGTTGAACGGGATAGCAGCCAGTTCGATGTCAGA
GAAGTCGTTCTTAGCGATGTTAATCGTGTTCATATTAGAAAAAGAATGTTATT
