>Addgene plasmid #60720 | pTSara | addgene partial sequence | sequence record 101315 | T7RNApol-F 5'-CTTCCGTCAACAAGTGCTGg-3'
GTTCACTCAGCCGAATCAGGCTGCTGGATACATGGCTAAGCTGATTTGGGAATCTGTGAGCGTGACGGTG
GTAGCTGCGGTTGAAGCAATGAACTGGCTTAAGTCTGCTGCTAAGCTGCTGGCTGCTGAGGTCAAAGATA
AGAAGACTGGAGAGATTCTTCGCAAGCGTTGCGCTGTGCATTGGGTAACTCCTGATGGTTTCCCTGTGTG
GCAGGAATACAAGAAGCCTATTCAGACGCGCTTGAACCTGATGTTCCTCGGTCAGTTCCGCTTACAGCCT
ACCATTAACACCAACAAAGATAGCGAGATTGATGCACACAAACAGGAGTCTGGTATCGCTCCTAACTTTG
TACACAGCCAAGACGGTAGCCACCTTCGTAAGACTGTAGTGTGGGCACACGAGAAGTACGGAATCGAATC
TTTTGCACTGATTCACGACTCCTTCGGTACCATTCCGGCTGACGCTGCGAACCTGTTCAAAGCAGTGCGC
GAAACTATGGTTGACACATATGAGTCTTGTGATGTACTGGCTGATTTCTACGACCAGTTCGCTGACCAGT
TGCACGAGTCTCAATTGGACAAAATGCCAGCACTTCCGGCTAAAGGTAACTTGAACCTCCGTGACATCTT
AGAGTCGGACTTCGCGTTCGCGTAATCTAGAGTCGACCTGCAGGCATGCAAGCTTGGCTGTTTTGGCGGA
TGAGAGAAGATTTTCAGCCTGATACAGATTAAATCAGAACGCAG
